Addgene plasmid #208605: HT028_FCMV_CheRiff_EGFP
Purpose: Expressing CheRiff_EGFP under CMV promoter
Depositing lab: Adam Cohen. Depositing organization: Harvard University. Publication: Video-based pooled screening yields improved far-red genetically encoded voltage indicators. Tian H, Davis HC, Wong-Campos JD, Park P, Fan LZ, Gmeiner B, Begum S, Werley CA, Borja GB, Upadhyay H, Shah H, Jacques J, Qi Y, Parot V, Deisseroth K, Cohen AE. Nat Methods. 2023 Jul;20(7):1082-1094. doi: 10.1038/s41592-022-01743-5. Epub 2023 Jan 9. PubMed 36624211.
Backbone
  Vector backbone: FCMV
  Vector type: Lentiviral
Growth in bacteria
  Bacterial resistance: Ampicillin, 100 μg/mL
  Growth temperature: 30°C
  Growth strain: NEB Stable
  Copy number: High Copy
Gene/Insert
  Gene/Insert name: CheRiff_EGFP
  Species: Synthetic
  Promoter: CMV
  Tag / fusion protein: EGFP
  Cloning method: Gibson Cloning
  Sequencing primers: 5′ Do not use a CMV_F primer as there are two CMV promoters in the construct; 3′ WPRE_R
Terms and licenses: Academic/Nonprofit Terms; Industry Terms: Not Available to Industry
How to cite: HT028_FCMV_CheRiff_EGFP was a gift from Adam Cohen (Addgene plasmid # 208605 ; http://n2t.net/addgene:208605 ; RRID:Addgene_208605)
