[The description below was written by a language model from this plasmid's Addgene catalogue record and pLannotate feature annotations shown in this document.]
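Description:
HT028_FCMV_CheRiff_EGFP is a lentiviral transfer plasmid of about 10.3 kb built on the FCMV backbone for expressing the optogenetic actuator CheRiff fused to EGFP in mammalian cells. It is maintained in E. coli through a high-copy ColE1/pUC-type origin with ampicillin resistance (AmpR), and also carries an f1 origin. Outside the proviral region lies an SV40 promoter/EM7 promoter–BleoR cassette with an SV40 poly(A) signal, which could in principle confer Zeocin resistance in bacteria or transfected cells but would not be packaged into virus.

The viral portion has a hybrid 5' end in which a CMV enhancer/promoter drives a truncated HIV-1 5' LTR, so genomic RNA can be produced in packaging cells. This is followed by the Ψ packaging signal with a gag fragment, the Rev response element for Rev-dependent nuclear export, and the cPPT/CTS element. A second, internal CMV enhancer/promoter drives the payload, which is why the record warns against sequencing with a CMV forward primer. The open reading frame encodes CheRiff, a blue light-activated channelrhodopsin derived from Scherffelia dubia, followed by a short KCNJ2 (Kir2.1) fragment, a type of sequence commonly used as a membrane trafficking signal, and then EGFP as a fluorescent tag. A WPRE downstream enhances transcript expression, and the cassette ends in a truncated 3' LTR followed by a bGH poly(A) signal.

The construct is intended for CMV-driven expression of CheRiff-EGFP, by lentiviral transduction or direct transfection, allowing blue-light depolarisation of cells. It was deposited with a study on pooled, video-based screening of far-red genetically encoded voltage indicators, although the record does not describe its specific role there.
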