Features (pLannotate 1.2.2; 33 found; start..end, strand, type, name):
     31..83      -  misc_feature   bom (fragment): basis of mobility region from pBR322
    238..617     +  enhancer       CMV enhancer: human cytomegalovirus immediate early enhancer
    618..817     +  promoter       CMV promoter: human cytomegalovirus (CMV) immediate early promoter
    835..1015    +  LTR            5' LTR (truncated): truncated 5' long terminal repeat (LTR) from HIV-1
   1062..1187    +  misc_feature   HIV-1 Ψ: packaging signal of human immunodeficiency virus type 1
   1171..1534    +  CDS            HIV-1 gag (fragment): gag protein from human immunodeficiency virus 1; gag
   1680..1913    +  misc_feature   RRE: The Rev response element (RRE) of HIV-1 allows for Rev-dependent mRNA export from the nucleus to the cytoplasm.
   2290..2390    +  CDS            Rev (fragment): human immunodeficiency virus 1 (HIV-1) Rev protein; rev; enhances nuclear export of unspliced and incompletely spliced viral mRNAs
   2440..2557    +  misc_feature   cPPT/CTS: central polypurine tract and central termination sequence of HIV-1
   2616..2919    +  enhancer       CMV enhancer: human cytomegalovirus immediate early enhancer
   2920..3123    +  promoter       CMV promoter: human cytomegalovirus (CMV) immediate early promoter
   3206..4153    +  CDS            CheRiff: blue light-activated optogenetic actuator derived from Scherffelia dubia channelrhodopsin (Hochbaum et al., 2014)
   4163..4222    +  CDS            KCNJ2 (fragment): KCNJ2_HUMAN - Also known as IRK1. Experimental evidence at protein level: Swiss-Prot protein existence level 1. Probably participates in establishing action potential waveform and excitability of neuronal and muscle tissues. Inward rectifier potassium channels are characterized by a greater tendency to allow potassium to flow into the cell rather than out of it. Their voltage dependence is regulated by the concentration of extracellular potassium; as external potassium is raised, the voltage range of the channel opening shifts to more positive voltages. The inward rectification is mainly due t
   4221..4939    +  CDS            EGFP (fragment): the original enhanced GFP (Yang et al., 1996) mammalian codon-optimized
   4940..4964    +  misc_feature   MCS (fragment): pBluescript multiple cloning site
   4964..5552    +  misc_feature   WPRE: woodchuck hepatitis virus posttranscriptional regulatory element
   5489..6070    +  CDS            nef (fragment): NEF_HV1H2 - Experimental evidence at protein level: Swiss-Prot protein existence level 1. Extracellular Nef protein targets CD4(+) T-lymphocytes for apoptosis by interacting with CXCR4 surface receptors. From Human immunodeficiency virus type 1 group M subtype B (isolate HXB2) (HIV-1).
   6077..6257    +  LTR            5' LTR (truncated): truncated 5' long terminal repeat (LTR) from HIV-1
   6289..6513    +  polyA_signal   bGH poly(A) signal: bovine growth hormone polyadenylation signal
   6517..6538    +  promoter       SV40 promoter (fragment): SV40 enhancer and early promoter
   6559..6987    +  rep_origin     f1 ori (sequence partly withheld): f1 bacteriophage origin of replication; arrow indicates direction of (+) strand synthesis
   7001..7330    +  promoter       SV40 promoter: SV40 enhancer and early promoter
   7378..7425    +  promoter       EM7 promoter: synthetic bacterial promoter&nbsp
   7444..7818    +  CDS            BleoR: antibiotic-binding protein; Sh ble from Streptoalloteichus hindustanus; confers resistance to bleomycin, phleomycin, and Zeocin™
   7828..7953    +  CDS            ble (fragment): BLE_KLEPN - Experimental evidence at protein level: Swiss-Prot protein existence level 1. Binding protein with a strong affinity to the bleomycin family of antibiotics. Binds to CL990; an antimitotic-antibiotic compound. From Klebsiella pneumoniae.
   7948..8069    +  polyA_signal   SV40 poly(A) signal: SV40 polyadenylation signal
   8142..8158    -  protein_bind   lac operator: The lac repressor binds to the lac operator to inhibit transcription in E. coli. This inhibition can be relieved by adding lactose or isopropyl-β-D-thiogalactopyranoside (IPTG). lac repressor encoded by lacI
   8166..8196    -  promoter       lac promoter: promoter for the E. coli lac operon
   8211..8232    -  protein_bind   CAP binding site: CAP binding activates transcription in the presence of cAMP. E. coli catabolite activator protein
   8245..8337    -  CDS            lacI (fragment): lac repressor; lacI; The lac repressor binds to the lac operator to inhibit transcription in E. coli. This inhibition can be relieved by adding lactose or isopropyl-β-D-thiogalactopyranoside (IPTG).
   8520..9108    -  rep_origin     ori: high-copy-number ColE1/pMB1/pBR322/pUC origin of replication
   9279..10139   -  CDS            AmpR: β-lactamase; bla; confers resistance to ampicillin, carbenicillin, and related antibiotics
  10140..10244   -  promoter       AmpR promoter: bla
>Addgene plasmid #208605 | HT028_FCMV_CheRiff_EGFP | addgene full sequence | sequence record 421944 | Addgene NGS Result
GTCGACGGATCGGGAGATCTCCCGATCCCCTATGGTGCACTCTCAGTACAATCTGCTCTGATGCCGCATA
GTTAAGCCAGTATCTGCTCCCTGCTTGTGTGTTGGAGGTCGCTGAGTAGTGCGCGAGCAAAATTTAAGCT
ACAACAAGGCAAGGCTTGACCGACAATTGCATGAAGAATCTGCTTAGGGTTAGGCGTTTTGCGCTGCTTC
GCGATGTACGGGCCAGATATACGCGTTGACATTGATTATTGACTAGTTATTAATAGTAATCAATTACGGG
GTCATTAGTTCATAGCCCATATATGGAGTTCCGCGTTACATAACTTACGGTAAATGGCCCGCCTGGCTGA
CCGCCCAACGACCCCCGCCCATTGACGTCAATAATGACGTATGTTCCCATAGTAACGCCAATAGGGACTT
TCCATTGACGTCAATGGGTGGAGTATTTACGGTAAACTGCCCACTTGGCAGTACATCAAGTGTATCATAT
GCCAAGTACGCCCCCTATTGACGTCAATGACGGTAAATGGCCCGCCTGGCATTATGCCCAGTACATGACC
TTATGGGACTTTCCTACTTGGCAGTACATCTACGTATTAGTCATCGCTATTACCATGGTGATGCGGTTTT
GGCAGTACATCAATGGGCGTGGATAGCGGTTTGACTCACGGGGATTTCCAAGTCTCCACCCCATTGACGT
CAATGGGAGTTTGTTTTGGCACCAAAATCAACGGGACTTTCCAAAATGTCGTAACAACTCCGCCCCATTG
ACGCAAATGGGCGGTAGGCGTGTACGGTGGGAGGTCTATATAAGCAGCGCGTTTTGCCTGTACTGGGTCT
CTCTGGTTAGACCAGATCTGAGCCTGGGAGCTCTCTGGCTAACTAGGGAACCCACTGCTTAAGCCTCAAT
AAAGCTTGCCTTGAGTGCTTCAAGTAGTGTGTGCCCGTCTGTTGTGTGACTCTGGTAACTAGAGATCCCT
CAGACCCTTTTAGTCAGTGTGGAAAATCTCTAGCAGTGGCGCCCGAACAGGGACTTGAAAGCGAAAGGGA
AACCAGAGGAGCTCTCTCGACGCAGGACTCGGCTTGCTGAAGCGCGCACGGCAAGAGGCGAGGGGCGGCG
ACTGGTGAGTACGCCAAAAATTTTGACTAGCGGAGGCTAGAAGGAGAGAGATGGGTGCGAGAGCGTCAGT
ATTAAGCGGGGGAGAATTAGATCGCGATGGGAAAAAATTCGGTTAAGGCCAGGGGGAAAGAAAAAATATA
AATTAAAACATATAGTATGGGCAAGCAGGGAGCTAGAACGATTCGCAGTTAATCCTGGCCTGTTAGAAAC
ATCAGAAGGCTGTAGACAAATACTGGGACAGCTACAACCATCCCTTCAGACAGGATCAGAAGAACTTAGA
TCATTATATAATACAGTAGCAACCCTCTATTGTGTGCATCAAAGGATAGAGATAAAAGACACCAAGGAAG
CTTTAGACAAGATAGAGGAAGAGCAAAACAAAAGTAAGACCACCGCACAGCAAGCGGCCGCTGATCTTCA
GACCTGGAGGAGGAGATATGAGGGACAATTGGAGAAGTGAATTATATAAATATAAAGTAGTAAAAATTGA
ACCATTAGGAGTAGCACCCACCAAGGCAAAGAGAAGAGTGGTGCAGAGAGAAAAAAGAGCAGTGGGAATA
GGAGCTTTGTTCCTTGGGTTCTTGGGAGCAGCAGGAAGCACTATGGGCGCAGCGTCAATGACGCTGACGG
TACAGGCCAGACAATTATTGTCTGGTATAGTGCAGCAGCAGAACAATTTGCTGAGGGCTATTGAGGCGCA
ACAGCATCTGTTGCAACTCACAGTCTGGGGCATCAAGCAGCTCCAGGCAAGAATCCTGGCTGTGGAAAGA
TACCTAAAGGATCAACAGCTCCTGGGGATTTGGGGTTGCTCTGGAAAACTCATTTGCACCACTGCTGTGC
CTTGGAATGCTAGTTGGAGTAATAAATCTCTGGAACAGATTTGGAATCACACGACCTGGATGGAGTGGGA
CAGAGAAATTAACAATTACACAAGCTTAATACACTCCTTAATTGAAGAATCGCAAAACCAGCAAGAAAAG
AATGAACAAGAATTATTGGAATTAGATAAATGGGCAAGTTTGTGGAATTGGTTTAACATAACAAATTGGC
TGTGGTATATAAAATTATTCATAATGATAGTAGGAGGCTTGGTAGGTTTAAGAATAGTTTTTGCTGTACT
TTCTATAGTGAATAGAGTTAGGCAGGGATATTCACCATTATCGTTTCAGACCCACCTCCCAACCCCGAGG
GGACCCGACAGGCCCGAAGGAATAGAAGAAGAAGGTGGAGAGAGAGACAGAGACAGATCCATTCGATTAG
TGAACGGATCGGCACTGCGTGCGCCAATTCTGCAGACAAATGGCAGTATTCATCCACAATTTTAAAAGAA
AAGGGGGGATTGGGGGGTACAGTGCAGGGGAAAGAATAGTAGACATAATAGCAACAGACATACAAACTAA
AGAATTACAAAAACAAATTACAAAAATTCAAAATTTTCGGGTTTATTACAGGGACAGCAGAGATCCAGTT
TGGTTAATTAAGCTTGGGAGTTCCGCGTTACATAACTTACGGTAAATGGCCCGCCTGGCTGACCGCCCAA
CGACCCCCGCCCATTGACGTCAATAATGACGTATGTTCCCATAGTAACGCCAATAGGGACTTTCCATTGA
CGTCAATGGGTGGAGCATTTACGGTAAACTGCCCACTTGGCAGTACATCAAGTGTATCATATGCCAAGTA
CGCCCCCTATTGACGTCAATGACGGTAAATGGCCCGCCTGGCATTATGCCCAGTACATGACCTTATGGGA
CTTTCCTACTTGGCAGTACATCTACGTATTAGTCATCGCTATTACCATGGTGATGCGGTTTTGGCAGTAC
ATCAATGGGCGTGGATAGCGGTTTGACTCACGGGGATTTCCAAGTCTCCACCCCATTGACGTCAATGGGA
GTTTGTTTTGGCACCAAAATCAACGGGACTTTCCAAAATGTCGTAACAACTCCGCCCCATTGACGCAAAT
GGGCGGTAGGCGTGTACGGTGGGAGGTCTATATAAGCAGAGCTCGTTTAGTGAACCGTCAGATCGCCTGG
AGACGCCATCCACGCTGTTTTGACCTCCATAGAAGACACCGACTCTAGAGGATCCATGGGCGGAGCTCCT
GCTCCAGACGCTCACAGCGCCCCACCTGGAAACGATTCTGCCGGAGGCAGTGAGTACCATGCCCCAGCTG
GATATCAAGTGAATCCACCCTACCACCCCGTGCATGGGTATGAGGAACAGTGCAGCTCCATCTACATCTA
CTATGGGGCCCTGTGGGAGCAGGAAACAGCTAGGGGCTTCCAGTGGTTTGCCGTGTTCCTGTCTGCCCTG
TTTCTGGCTTTCTACGGCTGGCACGCCTATAAGGCCAGCGTGGGATGGGAGGAAGTGTACGTGTGCTCCG
TGGAGCTGATCAAAGTGATTCTGGAGATCTATTTCGAGTTCACCAGTCCTGCTATGCTGTTCCTGTACGG
AGGGAACATTACCCCATGGCTGAGATATGCCGAATGGCTGCTGACATGTCCCGTGATCCTGATTCATCTG
TCTAACATCACCGGCCTGAGTGAGGCATACAATAAGCGGACAATGGCTCTGCTGGTGTCCGACCTGGGAA
CTATTTGCATGGGAGTGACAGCCGCTCTGGCCACTGGGTGGGTGAAGTGGCTGTTTTACTGTATCGGCCT
GGTGTATGGAACCCAGACATTCTACAACGCTGGAATCATCTACGTGGAGTCTTACTATATCATGCCTGCC
GGCGGCTGTAAGAAACTGGTGCTGGCCATGACTGCCGTGTACTATTCTAGTTGGCTGATGTTTCCCGGCC
TGTTCATCTTTGGGCCTGAAGGCATGCACACCCTGAGCGTGGCTGGGTCCACTATTGGCCATACCATCGC
CGACCTGCTGTCCAAGAATATTTGGGGACTGCTGGGGCACTTCCTGCGGATCAAAATTCACGAGCATATC
ATTATGTACGGCGATATCAGGAGACCAGTGAGCTCCCAGTTTCTGGGACGCAAGGTGGACGTGCTGGCCT
TCGTGACAGAGGAAGATAAAGTGGCGGCCGCCAAGAGCAGGATCACCAGCGAGGGCGAGTACATCCCCCT
GGACCAGATCGACATCAACGTGGTGAGCAAGGGCGAGGAGCTGTTCACCGGGGTGGTGCCCATCCTGGTC
GAGCTGGACGGCGACGTAAACGGCCACAAGTTCAGCGTGTCCGGCGAGGGCGAGGGCGATGCCACCTACG
GCAAGCTGACCCTGAAGTTCATTTGCACCACCGGCAAGCTGCCCGTGCCCTGGCCCACCCTCGTGACCAC
CCTGACCTACGGCGTGCAGTGCTTCAGCCGCTACCCCGACCACATGAAGCAGCACGACTTCTTCAAGTCC
GCCATGCCCGAAGGCTACGTCCAGGAGCGCACCATCTTCTTCAAGGACGACGGCAACTACAAGACCCGCG
CCGAGGTGAAGTTCGAGGGCGACACCCTGGTGAACCGCATCGAGCTGAAGGGCATCGACTTCAAGGAGGA
CGGCAACATCCTGGGGCACAAGCTGGAGTACAACTACAACAGCCACAACGTCTATATCATGGCCGACAAG
CAGAAGAACGGCATCAAGGTGAACTTCAAGATCCGCCACAACATCGAGGACGGCAGCGTGCAGCTCGCCG
ACCACTACCAGCAGAACACCCCCATCGGCGACGGCCCCGTGCTGCTGCCCGACAACCACTACCTGAGCAC
CCAGTCCGCCCTGAGCAAAGACCCCAACGAGAAGCGCGATCACATGGTCCTGCTGGAGTTCGTGACCGCC
GCCGGGATCACTCTCGGCATGGACGAGCTGTACAAGTAAGAATTCGATATCAAGCTTATCGATAATCAAC
CTCTGGATTACAAAATTTGTGAAAGATTGACTGGTATTCTTAACTATGTTGCTCCTTTTACGCTATGTGG
ATACGCTGCTTTAATGCCTTTGTATCATGCTATTGCTTCCCGTATGGCTTTCATTTTCTCCTCCTTGTAT
AAATCCTGGTTGCTGTCTCTTTATGAGGAGTTGTGGCCCGTTGTCAGGCAACGTGGCGTGGTGTGCACTG
TGTTTGCTGACGCAACCCCCACTGGTTGGGGCATTGCCACCACCTGTCAGCTCCTTTCCGGGACTTTCGC
TTTCCCCCTCCCTATTGCCACGGCGGAACTCATCGCCGCCTGCCTTGCCCGCTGCTGGACAGGGGCTCGG
CTGTTGGGCACTGACAATTCCGTGGTGTTGTCGGGGAAATCATCGTCCTTTCCTTGGCTGCTCGCCTGTG
TTGCCACCTGGATTCTGCGCGGGACGTCCTTCTGCTACGTCCCTTCGGCCCTCAATCCAGCGGACCTTCC
TTCCCGCGGCCTGCTGCCGGCTCTGCGGCCTCTTCCGCGTCTTCGCCTTCGCCCTCAGACGAGTCGGATC
TCCCTTTGGGCCGCCTCCCCGCATCGATACCGTCGACCTCGAGACCTAGAAAAACATGGAGCAATCACAA
GTAGCAATACAGCAGCTACCAATGCTGATTGTGCCTGGCTAGAAGCACAAGAGGAGGAGGAGGTGGGTTT
TCCAGTCACACCTCAGGTACCTTTAAGACCAATGACTTACAAGGCAGCTGTAGATCTTAGCCACTTTTTA
AAAGAAAAGGGGGGACTGGAAGGGCTAATTCACTCCCAACGAAGACAAGATATCCTTGATCTGTGGATCT
ACCACACACAAGGCTACTTCCCTGATTGGCAGAACTACACACCAGGGCCAGGGATCAGATATCCACTGAC
CTTTGGATGGTGCTACAAGCTAGTACCAGTTGAGCAAGAGAAGGTAGAAGAAGCCAATGAAGGAGAGAAC
ACCCGCTTGTTACACCCTGTGAGCCTGCATGGGATGGATGACCCGGAGAGAGAAGTATTAGAGTGGAGGT
TTGACAGCCGCCTAGCATTTCATCACATGGCCCGAGAGCTGCATCCGGACTGTACTGGGTCTCTCTGGTT
AGACCAGATCTGAGCCTGGGAGCTCTCTGGCTAACTAGGGAACCCACTGCTTAAGCCTCAATAAAGCTTG
CCTTGAGTGCTTCAAGTAGTGTGTGCCCGTCTGTTGTGTGACTCTGGTAACTAGAGATCCCTCAGACCCT
TTTAGTCAGTGTGGAAAATCTCTAGCAGGGCCCGTTTAAACCCGCTGATCAGCCTCGACTGTGCCTTCTA
GTTGCCAGCCATCTGTTGTTTGCCCCTCCCCCGTGCCTTCCTTGACCCTGGAAGGTGCCACTCCCACTGT
CCTTTCCTAATAAAATGAGGAAATTGCATCGCATTGTCTGAGTAGGTGTCATTCTATTCTGGGGGGTGGG
GTGGGGCAGGACAGCAAGGGGGAGGATTGGGAAGACAATAGCAGGCATGCTGGGGATGCGGTGGGCTCTA
TGGCTTCTGAGGCGGAAAGAACCAGCTGGGGCTCTAGGGGGTATCCCC
[124 nt withheld, positions 6559-6682]
C
[91 nt withheld, positions 6684-6774]
A
[49 nt withheld, positions 6776-6824]
CCTTTGACGTTGGAGTCCACGTTCTTT
[37 nt withheld, positions 6852-6888]
ACCCTATCTCGGTCTATTCTTTTGATTTATAAGGGATTTTGCCGATTTCGGCCTATTGGTTAAAAAATGA
GCTGATTTAACAAAAATTTAACGCGAATTAATTCTGTGGAATGTGTGTCAGTTAGGGTGTGGAAAGTCCC
CAGGCTCCCCAGCAGGCAGAAGTATGCAAAGCATGCATCTCAATTAGTCAGCAACCAGGTGTGGAAAGTC
CCCAGGCTCCCCAGCAGGCAGAAGTATGCAAAGCATGCATCTCAATTAGTCAGCAACCATAGTCCCGCCC
CTAACTCCGCCCATCCCGCCCCTAACTCCGCCCAGTTCCGCCCATTCTCCGCCCCATGGCTGACTAATTT
TTTTTATTTATGCAGAGGCCGAGGCCGCCTCTGCCTCTGAGCTATTCCAGAAGTAGTGAGGAGGCTTTTT
TGGAGGCCTAGGCTTTTGCAAAAAGCTCCCGGGAGCTTGTATATCCATTTTCGGATCTGATCAGCACGTG
TTGACAATTAATCATCGGCATAGTATATCGGCATAGTATAATACGACAAGGTGAGGAACTAAACCATGGC
CAAGTTGACCAGTGCCGTTCCGGTGCTCACCGCGCGCGACGTCGCCGGAGCGGTCGAGTTCTGGACCGAC
CGGCTCGGGTTCTCCCGGGACTTCGTGGAGGACGACTTCGCCGGTGTGGTCCGGGACGACGTGACCCTGT
TCATCAGCGCGGTCCAGGACCAGGTGGTGCCGGACAACACCCTGGCCTGGGTGTGGGTGCGCGGCCTGGA
CGAGCTGTACGCCGAGTGGTCGGAGGTCGTGTCCACGAACTTCCGGGACGCCTCCGGGCCGGCCATGACC
GAGATCGGCGAGCAGCCGTGGGGGCGGGAGTTCGCCCTGCGCGACCCGGCCGGCAACTGCGTGCACTTCG
TGGCCGAGGAGCAGGACTGACACGTGCTACGAGATTTCGATTCCACCGCCGCCTTCTATGAAAGGTTGGG
CTTCGGAATCGTTTTCCGGGACGCCGGCTGGATGATCCTCCAGCGCGGGGATCTCATGCTGGAGTTCTTC
GCCCACCCCAACTTGTTTATTGCAGCTTATAATGGTTACAAATAAAGCAATAGCATCACAAATTTCACAA
ATAAAGCATTTTTTTCACTGCATTCTAGTTGTGGTTTGTCCAAACTCATCAATGTATCTTATCATGTCTG
TATACCGTCGACCTCTAGCTAGAGCTTGGCGTAATCATGGTCATAGCTGTTTCCTGTGTGAAATTGTTAT
CCGCTCACAATTCCACACAACATACGAGCCGGAAGCATAAAGTGTAAAGCCTGGGGTGCCTAATGAGTGA
GCTAACTCACATTAATTGCGTTGCGCTCACTGCCCGCTTTCCAGTCGGGAAACCTGTCGTGCCAGCTGCA
TTAATGAATCGGCCAACGCGCGGGGAGAGGCGGTTTGCGTATTGGGCGCTCTTCCGCTTCCTCGCTCACT
GACTCGCTGCGCTCGGTCGTTCGGCTGCGGCGAGCGGTATCAGCTCACTCAAAGGCGGTAATACGGTTAT
CCACAGAATCAGGGGATAACGCAGGAAAGAACATGTGAGCAAAAGGCCAGCAAAAGGCCAGGAACCGTAA
AAAGGCCGCGTTGCTGGCGTTTTTCCATAGGCTCCGCCCCCCTGACGAGCATCACAAAAATCGACGCTCA
AGTCAGAGGTGGCGAAACCCGACAGGACTATAAAGATACCAGGCGTTTCCCCCTGGAAGCTCCCTCGTGC
GCTCTCCTGTTCCGACCCTGCCGCTTACCGGATACCTGTCCGCCTTTCTCCCTTCGGGAAGCGTGGCGCT
TTCTCATAGCTCACGCTGTAGGTATCTCAGTTCGGTGTAGGTCGTTCGCTCCAAGCTGGGCTGTGTGCAC
GAACCCCCCGTTCAGCCCGACCGCTGCGCCTTATCCGGTAACTATCGTCTTGAGTCCAACCCGGTAAGAC
ACGACTTATCGCCACTGGCAGCAGCCACTGGTAACAGGATTAGCAGAGCGAGGTATGTAGGCGGTGCTAC
AGAGTTCTTGAAGTGGTGGCCTAACTACGGCTACACTAGAAGAACAGTATTTGGTATCTGCGCTCTGCTG
AAGCCAGTTACCTTCGGAAAAAGAGTTGGTAGCTCTTGATCCGGCAAACAAACCACCGCTGGTAGCGGTG
GTTTTTTTGTTTGCAAGCAGCAGATTACGCGCAGAAAAAAAGGATCTCAAGAAGATCCTTTGATCTTTTC
TACGGGGTCTGACGCTCAGTGGAACGAAAACTCACGTTAAGGGATTTTGGTCATGAGATTATCAAAAAGG
ATCTTCACCTAGATCCTTTTAAATTAAAAATGAAGTTTTAAATCAATCTAAAGTATATATGAGTAAACTT
GGTCTGACAGTTACCAATGCTTAATCAGTGAGGCACCTATCTCAGCGATCTGTCTATTTCGTTCATCCAT
AGTTGCCTGACTCCCCGTCGTGTAGATAACTACGATACGGGAGGGCTTACCATCTGGCCCCAGTGCTGCA
ATGATACCGCGAGACCCACGCTCACCGGCTCCAGATTTATCAGCAATAAACCAGCCAGCCGGAAGGGCCG
AGCGCAGAAGTGGTCCTGCAACTTTATCCGCCTCCATCCAGTCTATTAATTGTTGCCGGGAAGCTAGAGT
AAGTAGTTCGCCAGTTAATAGTTTGCGCAACGTTGTTGCCATTGCTACAGGCATCGTGGTGTCACGCTCG
TCGTTTGGTATGGCTTCATTCAGCTCCGGTTCCCAACGATCAAGGCGAGTTACATGATCCCCCATGTTGT
GCAAAAAAGCGGTTAGCTCCTTCGGTCCTCCGATCGTTGTCAGAAGTAAGTTGGCCGCAGTGTTATCACT
CATGGTTATGGCAGCACTGCATAATTCTCTTACTGTCATGCCATCCGTAAGATGCTTTTCTGTGACTGGT
GAGTACTCAACCAAGTCATTCTGAGAATAGTGTATGCGGCGACCGAGTTGCTCTTGCCCGGCGTCAATAC
GGGATAATACCGCGCCACATAGCAGAACTTTAAAAGTGCTCATCATTGGAAAACGTTCTTCGGGGCGAAA
ACTCTCAAGGATCTTACCGCTGTTGAGATCCAGTTCGATGTAACCCACTCGTGCACCCAACTGATCTTCA
GCATCTTTTACTTTCACCAGCGTTTCTGGGTGAGCAAAAACAGGAAGGCAAAATGCCGCAAAAAAGGGAA
TAAGGGCGACACGGAAATGTTGAATACTCATACTCTTCCTTTTTCAATATTATTGAAGCATTTATCAGGG
TTATTGTCTCATGAGCGGATACATATTTGAATGTATTTAGAAAAATAAACAAATAGGGGTTCCGCGCACA
TTTCCCCGAAAAGTGCCACCTGAC
